Addgene plasmid #131929: pDONR221_MFSD4B
Purpose: Gateway entry clone with codon-optimized ORF sequence for subcloning into custom expression vectors
Depositing lab: RESOLUTE Consortium & Giulio Superti-Furga. Depositing organization: CeMM Research Center for Molecular Medicine. Publication: The RESOLUTE consortium: unlocking SLC transporters for drug discovery. Superti-Furga G, Lackner D, Wiedmer T, Ingles-Prieto A, Barbosa B, Girardi E, Goldmann U, Gurtl B, Klavins K, Klimek C, Lindinger S, Lineiro-Retes E, Muller AC, Onstein S, Redinger G, Reil D, Sedlyarov V, Wolf G, Crawford M, Everley R, ... Steppan CM. Nat Rev Drug Discov. 2020 Jul;19(7):429-430. doi: 10.1038/d41573-020-00056-6. PubMed 32265506.
Backbone
  Vector backbone: pDONR221
  Backbone manufacturer: Thermo Fisher Scientific
  Backbone size w/o insert (bp): 2550
  Vector type: Mammalian Expression
Growth in bacteria
  Bacterial resistance: Kanamycin, 50 μg/mL
  Growth temperature: 37°C
  Growth strain: Stbl3
  Copy number: High Copy
Gene/Insert
  Gene/Insert name: MFSD4B (alt name: MGC33953, KIAA1919)
  Species: H. sapiens (human)
  Insert size (bp): 1554
  Entrez Gene: KIAA1919 (a.k.a. NaGLT1, MGC33953)
  Cloning method: Gateway Cloning
  Sequencing primers: 5′ M13-fwd; 3′ M13-rev
Terms and licenses: Academic/Nonprofit Terms; Industry Terms
Depositor comments: For more information on the full Resolute plasmid collection, please see www.addgene.org/depositor-collections/re-solute/. Please provide your feedback on this plasmid to the RESOLUTE consortium by filling out their RESOLUTE repository feedback form: https://forms.office.com/Pages/ResponsePage.aspx?id=0e05yklzmkS7rjFGQL4N7z4feCLQvEJAmVcOCM_u885UN1JJRko0Ukg4TVQwNTZLOUxPQVJWT1NHUCQlQCN0PWcu
How to cite: pDONR221_MFSD4B was a gift from RESOLUTE Consortium & Giulio Superti-Furga (Addgene plasmid # 131929 ; http://n2t.net/addgene:131929 ; RRID:Addgene_131929)
