[The description below was written by a language model from this plasmid's Addgene catalogue record and pLannotate feature annotations shown in this document.]
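Description:
pDONR221_MFSD4B is a Gateway entry clone built on the pDONR221 backbone and carrying a codon-optimized open reading frame for human MFSD4B (also known as KIAA1919 or NaGLT1). MFSD4B is a major facilitator superfamily protein annotated as a possible sodium-dependent glucose transporter and a potential urea channel in the kidney inner medulla. The plasmid is about 4.1 kb. It is maintained in E. coli through a high-copy ColE1/pUC-type origin and selected with kanamycin via an aminoglycoside phosphotransferase (KanR) gene.

The 1,554 bp ORF sits between attL1 and attL2, the recombination sites used in the Gateway LR reaction. LR Clonase can therefore move the coding sequence directionally into any attR-containing destination vector, so users choose the promoter, tags and host system at that step. Although the catalogue lists the vector type as mammalian expression, the feature table shows no eukaryotic promoter or polyadenylation signal around the insert. The construct is thus a shuttle for subcloning rather than an expression plasmid in its own right. The record does not state whether the ORF ends in a stop codon or is open for C-terminal fusions.

The rrnB T1 and T2 terminators lie upstream of attL1, where they insulate the insert from read-through transcription in bacteria. A T7 promoter lies just beyond attL2 and points back toward the insert. The short lacI and lacZα fragments are backbone remnants, and M13 forward and reverse primer sites flank the cassette for sequence verification. The clone belongs to a large consortium collection of solute carrier transporter ORFs intended to support functional studies and drug discovery on this protein family.
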