Features (pLannotate 1.2.2; 10 found; start..end, strand, type, name):
    121..213     +  CDS            lacI (fragment): lac repressor; lacI; The lac repressor binds to the lac operator to inhibit transcription in E. coli. This inhibition can be relieved by adding lactose or isopropyl-β-D-thiogalactopyranoside (IPTG).
    268..295     -  terminator     rrnB T2 terminator: transcription terminator T2 from the E. coli rrnB gene
    427..470     +  terminator     rrnB T1 terminator: Escherichia coli rrnB; transcription terminator T1 from the E. coli rrnB gene
    517..553     -  CDS            lacZα (fragment): LacZα fragment of β-galactosidase; lacZ fragment
    569..668     +  protein_bind   attL1: mutant version of attL; recombination site for the Gateway® LR reaction LR Clonase™
    674..2227    +  CDS            MFSD4B: MFS4B_HUMAN - Also known as KIAA1919, NAGLT1. Experimental evidence at protein level: Swiss-Prot protein existence level 1. May function as a sodium-dependent glucose transporter. Potential channels for urea in the inner medulla of kidney. From Homo sapiens (Human).
   2229..2328    -  protein_bind   attL2: mutant version of attL; recombination site for the Gateway® LR reaction LR Clonase™
   2346..2364    -  promoter       T7 promoter: promoter for bacteriophage T7 RNA polymerase
   2498..3307    +  CDS            KanR: aminoglycoside phosphotransferase; aph(3')-Ia; confers resistance to kanamycin in bacteria or G418 (Geneticin®) in eukaryotes
   3454..4042    +  rep_origin     ori: high-copy-number ColE1/pMB1/pBR322/pUC origin of replication
>Addgene plasmid #131929 | pDONR221_MFSD4B | addgene full sequence | sequence record 259490 | Addgene NGS Result
CTTTCCTGCGTTATCCCCTGATTCTGTGGATAACCGTATTACCGCCTTTGAGTGAGCTGATACCGCTCGC
CGCAGCCGAACGACCGAGCGCAGCGAGTCAGTGAGCGAGGAAGCGGAAGAGCGCCCAATACGCAAACCGC
CTCTCCCCGCGCGTTGGCCGATTCATTAATGCAGCTGGCACGACAGGTTTCCCGACTGGAAAGCGGGCAG
TGAGCGCAACGCAATTAATACGCGTACCGCTAGCCAGGAAGAGTTTGTAGAAACGCAAAAAGGCCATCCG
TCAGGATGGCCTTCTGCTTAGTTTGATGCCTGGCAGTTTATGGCGGGCGTCCTGCCCGCCACCCTCCGGG
CCGTTGCTTCACAACGTTCAAATCCGCTCCCGGCGGATTTGTCCTACTCAGGAGAGCGTTCACCGACAAA
CAACAGATAAAACGAAAGGCCCAGTCTTCCGACTGAGCCTTTCGTTTTATTTGATGCCTGGCAGTTCCCT
ACTCTCGCGTTAACGCTAGCATGGATGTTTTCCCAGTCACGACGTTGTAAAACGACGGCCAGTCTTAAGC
TCGGGCCCCAAATAATGATTTTATTTTGACTGATAGTGACCTGTTCGTTGCAACACATTGATGAGCAATG
CTTTTTTATAATGCCAACTTTGTACAAAAAAGCAGGCTCCACCATGCTGTGCGCAAGCTTCCTGGGACTG
GGACTGTCCGTGGCAATCGTGGGCCCCACCTTTCAGGATCTGGCCACAAACGTGAATAGGAACATCAGCT
CCCTGAGCTTCATCTTTGTGGGACGCGCCCTGGGATACCTGAGCGGATCCGTGATCGGAGGCTTCCTGGT
GGACGTGATGAATTATTTTCTGCTGCTGGGCATCTCTATGAGCGCCACCACAGTGGGCCTGTACCTGGTG
CCATTCTGTAAGACCGCCATCCTGCTGACAGTGATGATGAGCATCTTTGGCGTGTCCATCGGCATCCTGG
ATACCGGCGGCAACGTGCTGATCCTGGCAATCTGGGGCGACAAGGGAGCACCACACATGCAGGCCCTGCA
CTTCTCCTTTGCCCTGGGAGCCTTCCTGGCACCACTGCTGGCAAAGCTGGCCCTGGGACCAACCGCCTCT
GCCGAGAATCACACAGAGAGCGATTTCCACCCTGCCCTGAACCAGTCTAGCGACGCCGATAGCGAGGCCC
TGTTTGGCGTGCCAAATGACAAGAACCTGCTGTGGGCCTACGCCGTGATCGGCACCTATATGTTCCTGGT
GTCCGTGATCTTCTTTTGCCTGTTTCTGAAGAATTCCTCTAAGCAGGAGAAGGCAAGGGCAAGCGCCGAG
ACCTTCCGGAGAGCCAAGTACCACAACGCCCTGCTGTGCCTGCTGTTTCTGTTCTTTTTCTTTTATGTGG
GCGCCGAGGTGACATACGGCAGCTACGTGTTCAGCTTCGCCACCACACACGCAGGAATGAAGGAGTCCGA
GGCAGCAGGCCTGAATTCTATCTTCTGGGGCACCTTTGCCGCATGCAGAGGACTGGCCATCTTCTTTGCC
ACCTGTCTGCAGCCTGGCACAATGATCGTGCTGTCTAATATCGGCAGCCTGACCAGCTCCCTGTTCCTGG
TGCTGTTTGATAAGAACCCCATCTGCCTGTGGATCGCCACCAGCGTGTACGGAGCAAGCATGGCCACCAC
ATTCCCTTCCGGCGTGTCTTGGATCGAGCAGTACACCACAATCCACGGCAAGAGCGCCGCCTTCTTTGTG
ATCGGAGCATCCCTGGGAGAGATGGCAATCCCAGCCGTGATCGGCATCCTGCAGGGCAAGTACCCCGATC
TGCCTGTGGTGCTGTATACCTCCCTGGGCGCCTCTATCGCCACAGGCATCCTGTTCCCTGTGCTGTATAA
GCTGGCCACCTCTCCACTGGACAGGCAGCGCAAGGAGGACAGGAAGAGCGAGGATCAGAAGGCCCTGCTG
TCTAGCTCCGGCCTGAATGAGTACGAGGAGGAGAACGAGGAGGAGGACGCCGAGAAGTGGAATGAGATGG
ATTTTGAGATGATCGAGACCAACGACACAATGCGGCACTCCATCATCGAGACATCTAGATCTAGCCTGAC
CGAGCCCACAGCCGAGGTGTACAATCAGTATCCTTCCAACGCCCTGGTGTTCGAGTCCTCTCCCTTCAAC
ACCGGATCTGCCCACGTGAAGCACCTGCCAGAGACCAGGACAAAGGGCACAAACGTGGACCCAGCTTTCT
TGTACAAAGTTGGCATTATAAGAAAGCATTGCTTATCAATTTGTTGCAACGAACAGGTCACTATCAGTCA
AAATAAAATCATTATTTGCCATCCAGCTGATATCCCCTATAGTGAGTCGTATTACATGGTCATAGCTGTT
TCCTGGCAGCTCTGGCCCGTGTCTCAAAATCTCTGATGTTACATTGCACAAGATAAAAATATATCATCAT
GAACAATAAAACTGTCTGCTTACATAAACAGTAATACAAGGGGTGTTATGAGCCATATTCAACGGGAAAC
GTCGAGGCCGCGATTAAATTCCAACATGGATGCTGATTTATATGGGTATAAATGGGCTCGCGATAATGTC
GGGCAATCAGGTGCGACAATCTATCGCTTGTATGGGAAGCCCGATGCGCCAGAGTTGTTTCTGAAACATG
GCAAAGGTAGCGTTGCCAATGATGTTACAGATGAGATGGTCAGACTAAACTGGCTGACGGAATTTATGCC
TCTTCCGACCATCAAGCATTTTATCCGTACTCCTGATGATGCATGGTTACTCACCACTGCGATCCCCGGA
AAAACAGCATTCCAGGTATTAGAAGAATATCCTGATTCAGGTGAAAATATTGTTGATGCGCTGGCAGTGT
TCCTGCGCCGGTTGCATTCGATTCCTGTTTGTAATTGTCCTTTTAACAGCGATCGCGTATTTCGTCTCGC
TCAGGCGCAATCACGAATGAATAACGGTTTGGTTGATGCGAGTGATTTTGATGACGAGCGTAATGGCTGG
CCTGTTGAACAAGTCTGGAAAGAAATGCATAAACTTTTGCCATTCTCACCGGATTCAGTCGTCACTCATG
GTGATTTCTCACTTGATAACCTTATTTTTGACGAGGGGAAATTAATAGGTTGTATTGATGTTGGACGAGT
CGGAATCGCAGACCGATACCAGGATCTTGCCATCCTATGGAACTGCCTCGGTGAGTTTTCTCCTTCATTA
CAGAAACGGCTTTTTCAAAAATATGGTATTGATAATCCTGATATGAATAAATTGCAGTTTCATTTGATGC
TCGATGAGTTTTTCTAATCAGAATTGGTTAATTGGTTGTAACACTGGCAGAGCATTACGCTGACTTGACG
GGACGGCGCAAGCTCATGACCAAAATCCCTTAACGTGAGTTACGCGTCGTTCCACTGAGCGTCAGACCCC
GTAGAAAAGATCAAAGGATCTTCTTGAGATCCTTTTTTTCTGCGCGTAATCTGCTGCTTGCAAACAAAAA
AACCACCGCTACCAGCGGTGGTTTGTTTGCCGGATCAAGAGCTACCAACTCTTTTTCCGAAGGTAACTGG
CTTCAGCAGAGCGCAGATACCAAATACTGTTCTTCTAGTGTAGCCGTAGTTAGGCCACCACTTCAAGAAC
TCTGTAGCACCGCCTACATACCTCGCTCTGCTAATCCTGTTACCAGTGGCTGCTGCCAGTGGCGATAAGT
CGTGTCTTACCGGGTTGGACTCAAGACGATAGTTACCGGATAAGGCGCAGCGGTCGGGCTGAACGGGGGG
TTCGTGCACACAGCCCAGCTTGGAGCGAACGACCTACACCGAACTGAGATACCTACAGCGTGAGCTATGA
GAAAGCGCCACGCTTCCCGAAGGGAGAAAGGCGGACAGGTATCCGGTAAGCGGCAGGGTCGGAACAGGAG
AGCGCACGAGGGAGCTTCCAGGGGGAAACGCCTGGTATCTTTATAGTCCTGTCGGGTTTCGCCACCTCTG
ACTTGAGCGTCGATTTTTGTGATGCTCGTCAGGGGGGCGGAGCCTATGGAAAAACGCCAGCAACGCGGCC
TTTTTACGGTTCCTGGCCTTTTGCTGGCCTTTTGCTCACATGTT
