>Addgene plasmid #131929 | pDONR221_MFSD4B | depositor partial sequence | sequence record 253258 | Codon-optimized ORF of MFSD4B
ATGCTGTGCGCAAGCTTCCTGGGACTGGGACTGTCCGTGGCAATCGTGGGCCCCACCTTTCAGGATCTGG
CCACAAACGTGAATAGGAACATCAGCTCCCTGAGCTTCATCTTTGTGGGACGCGCCCTGGGATACCTGAG
CGGATCCGTGATCGGAGGCTTCCTGGTGGACGTGATGAATTATTTTCTGCTGCTGGGCATCTCTATGAGC
GCCACCACAGTGGGCCTGTACCTGGTGCCATTCTGTAAGACCGCCATCCTGCTGACAGTGATGATGAGCA
TCTTTGGCGTGTCCATCGGCATCCTGGATACCGGCGGCAACGTGCTGATCCTGGCAATCTGGGGCGACAA
GGGAGCACCACACATGCAGGCCCTGCACTTCTCCTTTGCCCTGGGAGCCTTCCTGGCACCACTGCTGGCA
AAGCTGGCCCTGGGACCAACCGCCTCTGCCGAGAATCACACAGAGAGCGATTTCCACCCTGCCCTGAACC
AGTCTAGCGACGCCGATAGCGAGGCCCTGTTTGGCGTGCCAAATGACAAGAACCTGCTGTGGGCCTACGC
CGTGATCGGCACCTATATGTTCCTGGTGTCCGTGATCTTCTTTTGCCTGTTTCTGAAGAATTCCTCTAAG
CAGGAGAAGGCAAGGGCAAGCGCCGAGACCTTCCGGAGAGCCAAGTACCACAACGCCCTGCTGTGCCTGC
TGTTTCTGTTCTTTTTCTTTTATGTGGGCGCCGAGGTGACATACGGCAGCTACGTGTTCAGCTTCGCCAC
CACACACGCAGGAATGAAGGAGTCCGAGGCAGCAGGCCTGAATTCTATCTTCTGGGGCACCTTTGCCGCA
TGCAGAGGACTGGCCATCTTCTTTGCCACCTGTCTGCAGCCTGGCACAATGATCGTGCTGTCTAATATCG
GCAGCCTGACCAGCTCCCTGTTCCTGGTGCTGTTTGATAAGAACCCCATCTGCCTGTGGATCGCCACCAG
CGTGTACGGAGCAAGCATGGCCACCACATTCCCTTCCGGCGTGTCTTGGATCGAGCAGTACACCACAATC
CACGGCAAGAGCGCCGCCTTCTTTGTGATCGGAGCATCCCTGGGAGAGATGGCAATCCCAGCCGTGATCG
GCATCCTGCAGGGCAAGTACCCCGATCTGCCTGTGGTGCTGTATACCTCCCTGGGCGCCTCTATCGCCAC
AGGCATCCTGTTCCCTGTGCTGTATAAGCTGGCCACCTCTCCACTGGACAGGCAGCGCAAGGAGGACAGG
AAGAGCGAGGATCAGAAGGCCCTGCTGTCTAGCTCCGGCCTGAATGAGTACGAGGAGGAGAACGAGGAGG
AGGACGCCGAGAAGTGGAATGAGATGGATTTTGAGATGATCGAGACCAACGACACAATGCGGCACTCCAT
CATCGAGACATCTAGATCTAGCCTGACCGAGCCCACAGCCGAGGTGTACAATCAGTATCCTTCCAACGCC
CTGGTGTTCGAGTCCTCTCCCTTCAACACCGGATCTGCCCACGTGAAGCACCTGCCAGAGACCAGGACAA
AGGGCACAAACGTG
